>Addgene plasmid #124409 | pTU-A-000 | addgene full sequence | sequence record 244244 | Addgene NGS Result
TGTATTTAGAAAAATAAACAAATAGGGGTTCCGCGCACATTTCCCCGAAAAGTGCCACCTGAATTCATAG
GATAGATTCTGGAAACTTTACCGTCCGAGCTCAGGCTTACCTTACTCGAGCAATAAACAGTTGATAGGGC
TTCTCCGTTACCATGGTTCAGCCAAAAAACTTAAGACCGCCGGTCTTGTCCACTACCTTGCAGTAATGCG
GTGGACAGGATCGGCGGTTTTCTTTTCTCTTCTCAATTCTTCTGACCTGTAACGAATAATAGATAGTAAA
GTAGTCTCCGATTGAGTTTTCTCTGCCGAGTCCCACCCAGTTCTGTGATTTCAGTAAGTTGGTAATTGAT
ACACTGTTGCGAGAACTGCTGCCTGGTAGTAGATAGGTTGTTATTGAGTAAGAAGGTAAAGTGAACGAAA
TCCCTGAAACTGAGACTGTAGAAAATAAGCTTTGCTGCCACCGCTGAGCAATAACTAGCATAACCCCTTG
GGGCCTCTAAACGGGTCTTGAGGGGTTTTTTGCCAGGCATCAAATAAAACGAAAGGCTCAGTCGGAAGAC
TGGGCCTTTCGTTTTATCTGTTGTTTGTCGGTGAACGCTCTCCTGAGTAGGACAAATCCGCCGGGAGCGG
ATTTGAACGTTGTGAAGCAACGGCCCGGAGGGTGGCGGGCAGGACGCCCGCCATAAACTGCCAGGCATCA
AACTAAGCAGAAGGCCATCCTGACGGATGGCCTTTTTGCGTTTCAGATCTCGGGCAGCGTTGGGTCCTGG
CCACGGGTGCGCATGATCGTGCTCCTGTCGTTGAGGACCCGGCTAGGCTGGCGGGGTTGCCTTACTGGTT
AGCAGAATGAATCACCGATACGCGAGCGAACGTGAAGCGACTGCTGCTGCAAAACGTCTGCGACCTGAGC
AACAACATGAATGGTCTTCGGTTTCCGTGTTTCGTAAAGTCTGGAAACGCGGAAGTCAGCGCCCTGCACC
ATTATGTTCCGGATCTGCATCGCAGGATGCTGCTGGCTACCCTGTGGAACACCTACATCTGTATTAACGA
AGCGCTGGCATTGACCCTGAGTGATTTTTCTCTGGTCCCGCCGCATCCATACCGCCAGTTGTTTACCCTC
ACAACGTTCCAGTAACCGGGCATGTTCATCATCAGTAACCCGTATCGTGAGCATCCTCTCTCGTTTCATC
GGTATCATTACCCCCATGAACAGAAATCCCCCTTACACGGAGGCATCAGTGACCAAACAGGAAAAAACCG
CCCTTAACATGGCCCGCTTTATCAGAAGCCAGACATTAACGCTTCTGGAGAAACTCAACGAGCTGGACGC
GGATGAACAGGCAGACATCTGTGAATCGCTTCACGACCACGCTGATGAGCTTTACCGCAGCTGCCTCGCG
CGTTTCGGTGATGACGGTGAAAACCTCTGACACATGCAGCTCCCGGAGACGGTCACAGCTTGTCTGTAAG
CGGATGCCGGGAGCAGACAAGCCCGTCAGGGCGCGTCAGCGGGTGTTGGCGGGTGTCGGGGCGCAGCCAT
GACCCAGTCACGTAGCGATAGCGGAGTGTATACTGGCTTAACTATGCGGCATCAGAGCAGATTGTACTGA
GAGTGCACCATTGCGGTGTGAAATACCGCACAGATGCGTAAGGAGAAAATACCGCATCAGGCGCTCTTCC
GCTTCCTCGCTCACTGACTCGCTGCGCTCGGTCGTTCGGCTGCGGCGAGCGGTATCAGCTCACTCAAAGG
CGGTAATACGGTTATCCACAGAATCAGGGGATAACGCAGGAAAGAACATGTGAGCAAAAGGCCAGCAAAA
GGCCAGGAACCGTAAAAAGGCCGCGTTGCTGGCGTTTTTCCATAGGCTCCGCCCCCCTGACGAGCATCAC
AAAAATCGACGCTCAAGTCAGAGGTGGCGAAACCCGACAGGACTATAAAGATACCAGGCGTTTCCCCCTG
GAAGCTCCCTCGTGCGCTCTCCTGTTCCGACCCTGCCGCTTACCGGATACCTGTCCGCCTTTCTCCCTTC
GGGAAGCGTGGCGCTTTCTCATAGCTCACGCTGTAGGTATCTCAGTTCGGTGTAGGTCGTTCGCTCCAAG
CTGGGCTGTGTGCACGAACCCCCCGTTCAGCCCGACCGCTGCGCCTTATCCGGTAACTATCGTCTTGAGT
CCAACCCGGTAAGACACGACTTATCGCCACTGGCAGCAGCCACTGGTAACAGGATTAGCAGAGCGAGGTA
TGTAGGCGGTGCTACAGAGTTCTTGAAGTGGTGGCCTAACTACGGCTACACTAGAAGGACAGTATTTGGT
ATCTGCGCTCTGCTGAAGCCAGTTACCTTCGGAAAAAGAGTTGGTAGCTCTTGATCCGGCAAACAAACCA
CCGCTGGTAGCGGTGGTTTTTTTGTTTGCAAGCAGCAGATTACGCGCAGAAAAAAAGGATCTCAAGAAGA
TCCTTTGATCTTTTCTACGGGGTCTGACGCTCAGTGGAACGAAAACTCACGTTAAGGGATTTTGGTCATG
AGATTATCAAAAAGGATCTTCACCTAGATCCTTTTAAATTAAAAATGAAGTTTTAAATCAATCTAAAGTA
TATATGAGTAAACTTGGTCTGACAGTTACCAATGCTTAATCAGTGAGGCACCTATCTCAGCGATCTGTCT
ATTTCGTTCATCCATAGTTGCCTGACTCCCCGTCGTGTAGATAACTACGATACGGGAGGGCTTACCATCT
GGCCCCAGTGCTGCAATGATACCGCGAGACCCACGCTCACCGGCTCCAGATTTATCAGCAATAAACCAGC
CAGCCGGAAGGGCCGAGCGCAGAAGTGGTCCTGCAACTTTATCCGCCTCCATCCAGTCTATTAATTGTTG
CCGGGAAGCTAGAGTAAGTAGTTCGCCAGTTAATAGTTTGCGCAACGTTGTTGCCATTGCTGCAGGCATC
GTGGTGTCACGCTCGTCGTTTGGTATGGCTTCATTCAGCTCCGGTTCCCAACGATCAAGGCGAGTTACAT
GATCCCCCATGTTGTGCAAAAAAGCGGTTAGCTCCTTCGGTCCTCCGATCGTTGTCAGAAGTAAGTTGGC
CGCAGTGTTATCACTCATGGTTATGGCAGCACTGCATAATTCTCTTACTGTCATGCCATCCGTAAGATGC
TTTTCTGTGACTGGTGAGTACTCAACCAAGTCATTCTGAGAATAGTGTATGCGGCGACCGAGTTGCTCTT
GCCCGGCGTCAACACGGGATAATACCGCGCCACATAGCAGAACTTTAAAAGTGCTCATCATTGGAAAACG
TTCTTCGGGGCGAAAACTCTCAAGGATCTTACCGCTGTTGAGATCCAGTTCGATGTAACCCACTCGTGCA
CCCAACTGATCTTCAGCATCTTTTACTTTCACCAGCGTTTCTGGGTGAGCAAAAACAGGAAGGCAAAATG
CCGCAAAAAAGGGAATAAGGGCGACACGGAAATGTTGAATACTCATACTCTTCCTTTTTCAATATTATTG
AAGCATTTATCAGGGTTATTGTCTCATGAGCGGATACATATTTGAA
Features (pLannotate 1.2.2; 9 found; start..end, strand, type, name):
    475..522     +  terminator     T7 terminator: transcription terminator for bacteriophage T7 RNA polymerase
    534..577     -  terminator     rrnB T1 terminator: Escherichia coli rrnB; transcription terminator T1 from the E. coli rrnB gene
    709..736     +  terminator     rrnB T2 terminator: transcription terminator T2 from the E. coli rrnB gene
    842..1222    -  CDS            YPB1_ECOLX: Protein predicted: Swiss-Prot protein existence level 4. From Escherichia coli.
   1239..1430    +  CDS            rop: Rop protein, which maintains plasmids at low copy number; rop
   1532..1671    +  misc_feature   bom: basis of mobility region from pBR322
   1857..2445    -  rep_origin     ori: high-copy-number ColE1/pMB1/pBR322/pUC origin of replication
   2616..3476    -  CDS            AmpR: β-lactamase; bla; confers resistance to ampicillin, carbenicillin, and related antibiotics
   3477..35      -  promoter       AmpR promoter (across the origin): bla
