[The description below was written by a language model from this plasmid's Addgene catalogue record and pLannotate feature annotations shown in this document.]
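Description:
pTU-A-000 is a small (about 3.5 kb) pET-derived bacterial plasmid that serves as an empty "slot A" transcriptional-unit vector in a modular, combinatorial framework for assembling synthetic gene circuits in E. coli. The catalogue entry describes it as the step 1 vector for position A. In other words, it is the unfilled acceptor into which parts for a single transcriptional unit are placed before units from different slots are combined in later assembly steps. The recorded insert is simply "slot A + terminator + spacer". No coding payload, reporter or tag is present, and the record does not state a promoter for the slot or the cloning chemistry used to fill it.

The automated feature table matches this minimal design. Downstream of the unannotated slot region is a cluster of transcription terminators: a T7 terminator followed by rrnB T1 (annotated on the reverse strand) and rrnB T2. These would insulate the unit from read-through into or out of neighbouring sequence once circuits are assembled. The remainder is standard pBR322/pET-type backbone. It comprises a ColE1/pMB1-family origin of replication, the rop gene, the bom mobilisation region, a predicted E. coli open reading frame typical of this backbone, and the β-lactamase gene with its own promoter for ampicillin selection. The depositor lists the plasmid as high copy, although rop is normally associated with reduced copy number, so the effective copy number is not settled by the record. The depositor's own annotated file, which would define the slot and spacer boundaries, is not included in the information given here.
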