Addgene plasmid #124409: pTU-A-000
Purpose: Slot A, empty (step 1)
Depositing lab: Yolanda Schaerli. Depositing organization: Universite de Lausanne (UNIL). Publication: A Framework for the Modular and Combinatorial Assembly of Synthetic Gene Circuits. Santos-Moreno J, Schaerli Y. ACS Synth Biol. 2019 Jul 19;8(7):1691-1697. doi: 10.1021/acssynbio.9b00174. Epub 2019 Jun 24. PubMed 31185158.
Backbone
  Vector backbone: pET
  Vector type: Bacterial Expression, Synthetic Biology
Growth in bacteria
  Bacterial resistance: Ampicillin, 100 μg/mL
  Growth temperature: 37°C
  Growth strain: DH5alpha
  Copy number: High Copy
Gene/Insert
  Gene/Insert name: slot A + terminator + spacer
Terms and licenses: Academic/Nonprofit Terms; Industry Terms: Not Available to Industry
Depositor comments: GenBank file with original annotations can be downloaded from the "Resource Information" section. Please visit https://www.biorxiv.org/content/10.1101/611574v1 for bioRxiv preprint.
How to cite: pTU-A-000 was a gift from Yolanda Schaerli (Addgene plasmid # 124409 ; http://n2t.net/addgene:124409 ; RRID:Addgene_124409)
